>Addgene plasmid #210934 | pFBOH-MHL_IFT172:1-320 | addgene full sequence | sequence record 426240 | Addgene NGS Result
AAGCTTGTCGAGAAGTACTAGAGGATCATAATCAGCCATACCACATTTGTAGAGGTTTTACTTGCTTTAA
AAAACCTCCCACACCTCCCCCTGAACCTGAAACATAAAATGAATGCAATTGTTGTTGTTAACTTGTTTAT
TGCAGCTTATAATGGTTACAAATAAAGCAATAGCATCACAAATTTCACAAATAAAGCATTTTTTTCACTG
CATTCTAGTTGTGGTTTGTCCAAACTCATCAATGTATCTTATCATGTCTGGATCTGATCACTGATATCGC
CTAGGAGATCCGAACCAGATAAGTGAAATCTAGTTCCAAACTATTTTGTCATTTTTAATTTTCGTATTAG
CTTACGACGCTACACCCAGTTCCCATCTATTTTGTCACTCTTCCCTAAATAATCCTTAAAAACTCCATTT
CCACCCCTCCCAGTTCCCAACTATTTTGTCCGCCCACAGCGGGGCATTTTTCTTCCTGTTATGTTTTTAA
TCAAACATCCTGCCAACTCCATGTGACAAACCGTCATCTTCGGCTACTTTTTCTCTGTCACAGAATGAAA
ATTTTTCTGTCATCTCTTCGTTATTAATGTTTGTAATTGACTGAATATCAACGCTTATTTGCAGCCTGAA
TGGCGAATGGG
[124 nt withheld, positions 642-765]
C
[91 nt withheld, positions 767-857]
A
[49 nt withheld, positions 859-907]
CCTTTGACGTTGGAGTCCACGTTCTT
[37 nt withheld, positions 934-970]
ACCCTATCTCGGTCTATTCTTTTGATTTATAAGGGATTTTGCCGATTTCGGCCTATTGGTTAAAAAATGA
GCTGATTTAACAAAAATTTAACGCGAATTTTAACAAAATATTAACGCTTACAATTTAGGTGGCACTTTTC
GGGGAAATGTGCGCGGAACCCCTATTTGTTTATTTTTCTAAATACATTCAAATATGTATCCGCTCATGAG
ACAATAACCCTGATAAATGCTTCAATAATATTGAAAAAGGAAGAGTATGAGTATTCAACATTTCCGTGTC
GCCCTTATTCCCTTTTTTGCGGCATTTTGCCTTCCTGTTTTTGCTCACCCAGAAACGCTGGTGAAAGTAA
AAGATGCTGAAGATCAGTTGGGTGCACGAGTGGGTTACATCGAACTGGATCTCAACAGCGGTAAGATCCT
TGAGAGTTTTCGCCCCGAAGAACGTTTTCCAATGATGAGCACTTTTAAAGTTCTGCTATGTGGCGCGGTA
TTATCCCGTATTGACGCCGGGCAAGAGCAACTCGGTCGCCGCATACACTATTCTCAGAATGACTTGGTTG
AGTACTCACCAGTCACAGAAAAGCATCTTACGGATGGCATGACAGTAAGAGAATTATGCAGTGCTGCCAT
AACCATGAGTGATAACACTGCGGCCAACTTACTTCTGACAACGATCGGAGGACCGAAGGAGCTAACCGCT
TTTTTGCACAACATGGGGGATCATGTAACTCGCCTTGATCGTTGGGAACCGGAGCTGAATGAAGCCATAC
CAAACGACGAGCGTGACACCACGATGCCTGTAGCAATGGCAACAACGTTGCGCAAACTATTAACTGGCGA
ACTACTTACTCTAGCTTCCCGGCAACAATTAATAGACTGGATGGAGGCGGATAAAGTTGCAGGACCACTT
CTGCGCTCGGCCCTTCCGGCTGGCTGGTTTATTGCTGATAAATCTGGAGCCGGTGAGCGTGGGTCTCGCG
GTATCATTGCAGCACTGGGGCCAGATGGTAAGCCCTCCCGTATCGTAGTTATCTACACGACGGGGAGTCA
GGCAACTATGGATGAACGAAATAGACAGATCGCTGAGATAGGTGCCTCACTGATTAAGCATTGGTAACTG
TCAGACCAAGTTTACTCATATATACTTTAGATTGATTTAAAACTTCATTTTTAATTTAAAAGGATCTAGG
TGAAGATCCTTTTTGATAATCTCATGACCAAAATCCCTTAACGTGAGTTTTCGTTCCACTGAGCGTCAGA
CCCCGTAGAAAAGATCAAAGGATCTTCTTGAGATCCTTTTTTTCTGCGCGTAATCTGCTGCTTGCAAACA
AAAAAACCACCGCTACCAGCGGTGGTTTGTTTGCCGGATCAAGAGCTACCAACTCTTTTTCCGAAGGTAA
CTGGCTTCAGCAGAGCGCAGATACCAAATACTGTTCTTCTAGTGTAGCCGTAGTTAGGCCACCACTTCAA
GAACTCTGTAGCACCGCCTACATACCTCGCTCTGCTAATCCTGTTACCAGTGGCTGCTGCCAGTGGCGAT
AAGTCGTGTCTTACCGGGTTGGACTCAAGACGATAGTTACCGGATAAGGCGCAGCGGTCGGGCTGAACGG
GGGGTTCGTGCACACAGCCCAGCTTGGAGCGAACGACCTACACCGAACTGAGATACCTACAGCGTGAGCT
ATGAGAAAGCGCCACGCTTCCCGAAGGGAGAAAGGCGGACAGGTATCCGGTAAGCGGCAGGGTCGGAACA
GGAGAGCGCACGAGGGAGCTTCCAGGGGGAAACGCCTGGTATCTTTATAGTCCTGTCGGGTTTCGCCACC
TCTGACTTGAGCGTCGATTTTTGTGATGCTCGTCAGGGGGGCGGAGCCTATGGAAAAACGCCAGCAACGC
GGCCTTTTTACGGTTCCTGGCCTTTTGCTGGCCTTTTGCTCACATGTTCTTTCCTGCGTTATCCCCTGAT
TCTGTGGATAACCGTATTACCGCCTTTGAGTGAGCTGATACCGCTCGCCGCAGCCGAACGACCGAGCGCA
GCGAGTCAGTGAGCGAGGAAGCGGAAGAGCGCCTGATGCGGTATTTTCTCCTTACGCATCTGTGCGGTAT
TTCACACCGCATAGACCAGCCGCGTAACCTGGCAAAATCGGTTACGGTTGAGTAATAAATGGATGCCCTG
CGTAAGCGGGTGTGGGCGGACAATAAAGTCTTAAACTGAACAAAATAGATCTAAACTATGACAATAAAGT
CTTAAACTAGACAGAATAGTTGTAAACTGAAATCAGTCCAGTTATGCTGTGAAAAAGCATACTGGACTTT
TGTTATGGCTAAAGCAAACTCTTCATTTTCTGAAGTGCAAATTGCCCGTCGTATTAAAGAGGGGCGTGGC
CAAGGGCATGGTAAAGACTATATTCGCGGCGTTGTGACAATTTACCGAACAACTCCGCGGCCGGGAAGCC
GATCTCGGCTTGAACGAATTGTTAGGTGGCGGTACTTGGGTCGATATCAAAGTGCATCACTTCTTCCCGT
ATGCCCAACTTTGTATAGAGAGCCACTGCGGGATCGTCACCGTAATCTGCTTGCACGTAGATCACATAAG
CACCAAGCGCGTTGGCCTCATGCTTGAGCAGATTGATGAGCGCGGTGGCAATGCCCTGCCTCCGGTGCTC
GCCGGAGACTGCGAGATCATAGATATAGATCTCACTACGCGGCTGCTCAAACTTGGGCAGAACGTAAGCC
GCGAGAGCGCCAACAACCGCTTCTTGGTCGAAGGCAGCAAGCGCGATGAATGTCTTACTACGGAGCAAGT
TCCCGAGGTAATCGGAGTCCGGCTGATGTTGGGAGTAGGTGGCTACGTCTCCGAACTCACGACCGAAAAG
ATCAAGAGCAGCCCGCATGGATTTGACTTGGTCAGGGCCGAGCCTACATGTGCGAATGATGCCCATACTT
GAGCCACCTAACTTTGTTTTAGGGCGACTGCCCTGCTGCGTAACATCGTTGCTGCTCCATAACATCAAAC
ATCGACCCACGGCGTAACGCGCTTGCTGCTTGGATGCCCGAGGCATAGACTGTACAAAAAAACAGTCATA
ACAAGCCATGAAAACCGCCACTGCGCCGTTACCACCGCTGCGTTCGGTCAAGGTTCTGGACCAGTTGCGT
GAGCGCATACGCTACTTGCATTACAGTTTACGAACCGAACAGGCTTATGTCAACTGGGTTCGTGCCTTCA
TCCGTTTCCACGGTGTGCGTCACCCGGCAACCTTGGGCAGCAGCGAAGTCGAGGCATTTCTGTCCTGGCT
GGCGAACGAGCGCAAGGTTTCGGTCTCCACGCATCGTCAGGCATTGGCGGCCTTGCTGTTCTTCTACGGC
AAGGTGCTGTGCACGGATCTGCCCTGGCTTCAGGAGATCGGAAGACCTCGGCCGTCGCGGCGCTTGCCGG
TGGTGCTGACCCCGGATGAAGTGGTTCGCATCCTCGGTTTTCTGGAAGGCGAGCATCGTTTGTTCGCCCA
GGACTCTAGCTATAGTTCTAGTGGTTGGCTACGTATACTCCGGAATATTAATAGATCATGGAGATAATTA
AAATGATAACCATCTCGCAAATAAATAAGTATTTTACTGTTTTCGTAACAGTTTTGTAATAAAAAAACCT
ATAAATATTCCGGATTATTCATACCGTCCCACCATCGGGCGCGGATCTCGGTCCGAAAACCATGCATCAT
CATCATCATCACAGCAGCGGCAGAGAAAACTTGTATTTCCAGGGCATGCACTTGAAGCACCTGAGGACCC
TGCTGAGCCCTCAGGATGGAGCTGCAAAGGTGACCTGCATGGCTTGGTCCCAGAACAATGCCAAATTTGC
TGTCTGCACAGTGGACCGAGTGGTCTTGCTGTATGATGAACATGGAGAACGGAGAGATAAATTCTCCACC
AAACCAGCTGACATGAAGTATGGCAGGAAGAGCTATATGGTGAAGGGCATGGCTTTTTCTCCTGATTCCA
CTAAAATTGCCATAGGACAGACTGACAACATCATCTATGTCTACAAGATTGGAGAAGATTGGGGTGACAA
GAAAGTCATCTGCAACAAGTTCATCCAGACGAGTGCTGTCACTTGTCTGCAATGGCCGGCAGAATACATC
ATTGTCTTTGGACTGGCTGAAGGGAAGGTTCGTTTAGCAAACACCAAAACTAATAAATCATCTACCATCT
ATGGGACAGAGTCTTACGTGGTGTCCCTGACAACAAATTGCTCTGGGAAAGGAATTCTCTCTGGTCATGC
AGATGGTACCATCGTTAGGTATTTCTTTGATGATGAAGGCTCTGGAGAGTCACAGGGGAAGTTGGTTAAC
CACCCGTGTCCACCCTATGCCTTGGCATGGGCAACCAATAGCATCGTGGCTGCAGGCTGTGATCGGAAAA
TTGTAGCCTATGGAAAAGAAGGTCACATGCTACAAACTTTTGATTATAGCCGTGACCCTCAGGAGCGGGA
GTTCACCACAGCTGTATCAAGTCCTGGGGGCCAGTCTGTTGTGCTAGGAAGTTATGACAGGCTTCGGGTG
TTCAACTGGATCCCTCGAAGAAGCATCTGGGAAGAGGCAAAGCCCAAGGAGATTACCAATTTATACACCA
TCACTGCCTTGGCCTGGAAGCGGGATGGCTCACGGCTCTGTGTGGGCACACTATGTGGTGGGGTGGAACA
GTTTGACTGCTGCCTCCGAAGGAGTTGATGACG
Features (pLannotate 1.2.2; 16 found; start..end, strand, type, name):
     24..107     +  CDS            large T antigen (fragment): large T antigen from SV40 (simian virus 40)
    130..264     +  polyA_signal   SV40 poly(A) signal: SV40 polyadenylation signal
    293..458     -  mobile_element Tn7L: mini-Tn7 element (left end of the Tn7 transposon) Tn7
    621..637     +  CDS            lacZα (fragment): LacZα fragment of β-galactosidase; lacZ fragment
    642..1096    +  rep_origin     f1 ori (sequence partly withheld): f1 bacteriophage origin of replication; arrow indicates direction of (+) strand synthesis
   1122..1226    +  promoter       AmpR promoter: bla
   1227..2087    +  CDS            AmpR: β-lactamase; bla; confers resistance to ampicillin, carbenicillin, and related antibiotics
   2258..2846    +  rep_origin     ori: high-copy-number ColE1/pMB1/pBR322/pUC origin of replication
   3032..3083    -  misc_feature   bom (fragment): basis of mobility region from pBR322
   3151..3375    -  mobile_element Tn7R: mini-Tn7 element (right end of the Tn7 transposon) Tn7
   3442..3975    -  CDS            GmR: gentamycin acetyltransferase; aacC1; confers resistance to gentamycin
   4145..4173    -  promoter       Pc promoter: intI1 (promoter lies within the coding sequence); class 1 integron promoter
   4151..4498    -  CDS            YPR2_ECOLX (fragment): Protein predicted: Swiss-Prot protein existence level 4. From Escherichia coli.
   4525..4616    +  promoter       polyhedrin promoter: polh from Autographa californica; promoter for the baculovirus polyhedrin gene
   4673..4691    +  CDS            capTEV™ (fragment): composite tag for in vivo biotinylation, TEV protease cleavage, and 6xHis tagging
   4726..5685    +  CDS            IFT172 (fragment): IF172_HUMAN - Also known as KIAA1179. Experimental evidence at protein level: Swiss-Prot protein existence level 1. Required for the maintenance and formation of cilia. Plays an indirect role in hedgehog (Hh) signaling, cilia being required for all activity of the hedgehog pathway (By similarity). From Homo sapiens (Human).
