[The description below was written by a language model from this plasmid's Addgene catalogue record and pLannotate feature annotations shown in this document.]
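Description:
pFBOH-MHL_IFT172:1-320 is a baculovirus transfer (donor) plasmid for insect-cell expression, built on pFBOH-MHL, a modified pFastBac1 backbone. In E. coli it is maintained as a high-copy plasmid through a ColE1/pUC-type origin and selected with ampicillin via the β-lactamase gene. An f1 origin is also present. The expression cassette sits between the Tn7R and Tn7L ends of a mini-Tn7 element, together with a gentamicin acetyltransferase gene driven by the Pc integron promoter. In this type of vector, the mini-Tn7 arrangement lets the whole block be transposed into a baculovirus shuttle genome (bacmid) in a suitable E. coli host. Gentamicin resistance then marks the transposed segment, and the resulting recombinant bacmid is used to generate virus for infecting insect cells.

The payload is a 960 bp wild-type fragment of human IFT172 encoding residues M1 to S320, derived from a Mammalian Gene Collection clone and inserted by ligation-independent cloning at BseRI sites that were destroyed in the process. Transcription is driven by the strong, very late polyhedrin promoter from Autographa californica nucleopolyhedrovirus and terminated by the SV40 polyadenylation signal. The protein carries an N-terminal 6xHis tag followed by a TEV protease recognition site, which allows metal-affinity purification and later tag removal. The short "capTEV" annotation upstream of the insert appears to be a partial match to this His/TEV leader. IFT172 is an intraflagellar transport protein needed for cilia formation and maintenance. This N-terminal fragment was produced in connection with a study evaluating the ligandability of WD40 repeat-containing proteins, so the construct serves to make recombinant protein for that kind of work.
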