Addgene plasmid #210934: pFBOH-MHL_IFT172:1-320
Purpose: Insect expression of human IFT172 fragment M1 to S320. N-terminal 6X His tag with TEV cleavage.
Depositing lab: Cheryl Arrowsmith. Depositing organization: University of Toronto. Publication: A Target Class Ligandability Evaluation of WD40 Repeat-Containing Proteins. Ackloo S, Li F, Szewczyk M, Seitova A, Loppnau P, Zeng H, Xu J, Ahmad S, Arnautova YA, Baghaie AJ, Beldar S, Bolotokova A, Centrella PA, Chau I, Clark MA, Cuozzo JW, Dehghani-Tafti S, Disch JS, Dong A, Dumas A, Feng JA, Ghiabi P, Gibson E, Gilmer J, Goldman B, Green SR, Guie MA, Guilinger JP, Harms N, Herasymenko O, Houliston S, Hutchinson A, Kearnes S, Keefe AD, Kimani SW, Kramer T, Kutera M, Kwak HA, Lento C, Li Y, Liu J, Loup J, Machado RAC, Mulhern CJ, Perveen S, Righetto GL, Riley P, Shrestha S, Sigel EA, Silva M, Sintchak MD, Slakman BL, Taylor RD, Thompson J, Torng W, Underkoffler C, von Rechenberg M, Walsh RT, Watson I, Wilson DJ, Wolf E, Yadav M, Yazdi AK, Zhang J, Zhang Y, Santhakumar V, Edwards AM, Barsyte-Lovejoy D, Schapira M, Brown PJ, Halabelian L, Arrowsmith CH. J Med Chem. 2025 Jan 23;68(2):1092-1112. doi: 10.1021/acs.jmedchem.4c02010. Epub 2024 Nov 4. PubMed 39495097.
Backbone
  Vector backbone: pFBOH-MHL
  Backbone manufacturer: pFASTBac1 Modified
  Vector type: Insect Expression
  Selectable markers: Gentamicin
Growth in bacteria
  Bacterial resistance: Ampicillin, 100 μg/mL
  Growth temperature: 37°C
  Growth strain: DH5alpha
  Copy number: High Copy
Gene/Insert
  Gene/Insert name: IFT172:M1-S320
  Species: H. sapiens (human)
  Insert size (bp): 960
  Mutation: wild type
  Entrez Gene: IFT172 (a.k.a. SLB, wim, osm-1, KIAA1179, DKFZp434A163)
  Promoter: Polyhedrin
  Tag / fusion protein: MHHHHHHSSGRENLYFQG (N terminal on insert)
  Cloning method: Ligation Independent Cloning
  Sequencing primers: 5′ tattccggattattcataccg; 3′ ctctacaaatgtggtatggc
Resource information
  A portion of this plasmid was derived from a plasmid made by: Mammalian Gene Collection (BC137126)
Terms and licenses: Academic/Nonprofit Terms; Industry Terms: Not Available to Industry
Depositor comments: 5' Cloning Site: BseRI (destroyed), 3' Cloning Site: BseRI (destroyed).
How to cite: pFBOH-MHL_IFT172:1-320 was a gift from Cheryl Arrowsmith (Addgene plasmid # 210934 ; http://n2t.net/addgene:210934 ; RRID:Addgene_210934)
