>Addgene plasmid #210934 | pFBOH-MHL_IFT172:1-320 | depositor partial sequence | sequence record 411348 | Insert sequence
ATGCACTTGAAGCACCTGAGGACCCTGCTGAGCCCTCAGGATGGAGCTGCAAAGGTGACCTGCATGGCTT
GGTCCCAGAACAATGCCAAATTTGCTGTCTGCACAGTGGACCGAGTGGTCTTGCTGTATGATGAACATGG
AGAACGGAGAGATAAATTCTCCACCAAACCAGCTGACATGAAGTATGGCAGGAAGAGCTATATGGTGAAG
GGCATGGCTTTTTCTCCTGATTCCACTAAAATTGCCATAGGACAGACTGACAACATCATCTATGTCTACA
AGATTGGAGAAGATTGGGGTGACAAGAAAGTCATCTGCAACAAGTTCATCCAGACGAGTGCTGTCACTTG
TCTGCAATGGCCGGCAGAATACATCATTGTCTTTGGACTGGCTGAAGGGAAGGTTCGTTTAGCAAACACC
AAAACTAATAAATCATCTACCATCTATGGGACAGAGTCTTACGTGGTGTCCCTGACAACAAATTGCTCTG
GGAAAGGAATTCTCTCTGGTCATGCAGATGGTACCATCGTTAGGTATTTCTTTGATGATGAAGGCTCTGG
AGAGTCACAGGGGAAGTTGGTTAACCACCCGTGTCCACCCTATGCCTTGGCATGGGCAACCAATAGCATC
GTGGCTGCAGGCTGTGATCGGAAAATTGTAGCCTATGGAAAAGAAGGTCACATGCTACAAACTTTTGATT
ATAGCCGTGACCCTCAGGAGCGGGAGTTCACCACAGCTGTATCAAGTCCTGGGGGCCAGTCTGTTGTGCT
AGGAAGTTATGACAGGCTTCGGGTGTTCAACTGGATCCCTCGAAGAAGCATCTGGGAAGAGGCAAAGCCC
AAGGAGATTACCAATTTATACACCATCACTGCCTTGGCCTGGAAGCGGGATGGCTCACGGCTCTGTGTGG
GCACACTATGTGGTGGGGTGGAACAGTTTGACTGCTGCCTCCGAAGGAGT
